Addgene plasmid #145975: pRSFDuetG-HsRCK-HsPatL1_1-173_B
Purpose: Bacterial Expression of HsPatL1_1-173
Depositing lab: Elisa Izaurralde. Depositing organization: Max Planck Institute for Developmental Biology.
Backbone
  Vector backbone: Unknown
  Vector type: Bacterial Expression
Growth in bacteria
  Bacterial resistance: Kanamycin, 50 μg/mL
  Growth temperature: 37°C
  Growth strain: DH5alpha
  Copy number: Low Copy
Gene/Insert
  Gene/Insert name: HsPatL1_1-173
  Species: H. sapiens (human)
  Entrez Gene: PATL1 (a.k.a. Pat1b, hPat1b)
  Cloning method: Unknown
Terms and licenses: Academic/Nonprofit Terms; Industry Terms: Not Available to Industry
Depositor comments: ORF extracted from NCBI: NM_152716.2 Plasmids from this collection were made available to the research community and donated after the lab closed. Please note that the sequence provided by the depositing laboratory may be theoretical/predicted or based on Sanger sequencing results. There may be discrepancies between sequencing results obtained by Addgene and the depositor sequence. If an Addgene verified sequence is not available, please contact before placing your order to request that our lab fully sequence the plasmid.
How to cite: pRSFDuetG-HsRCK-HsPatL1_1-173_B was a gift from Elisa Izaurralde (Addgene plasmid # 145975 ; http://n2t.net/addgene:145975 ; RRID:Addgene_145975)
