[The description below was written by a language model from this plasmid's Addgene catalogue record and pLannotate feature annotations shown in this document.]
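Description:
pRSFDuetG-HsRCK-HsPatL1_1-173_B is a bacterial co-expression plasmid of about 6.4 kb. The catalogue lists its backbone as unknown, but its name and annotated features point to an RSFDuet-type two-cassette design. It replicates from the RSF1030 origin, which is compatible with other common origins and so allows it to be maintained in E. coli alongside additional plasmids. Selection is by kanamycin through an aminoglycoside phosphotransferase gene, and the record lists it as low copy. A lacI gene with its own promoter supplies lac repressor.

The payload consists of two T7 promoter/lac operator units in the same orientation, so expression requires a host providing T7 RNA polymerase and can be induced with IPTG. The first unit, with a T7 gene 10 ribosome binding site, drives human DDX6 (also called RCK), a DEAD-box helicase involved in P-body formation and mRNA decapping. The annotated coding region begins some distance downstream of the ribosome binding site, and the record does not say whether a tag or only part of the protein is encoded there. The second unit encodes Schistosoma japonicum glutathione S-transferase followed by a fragment of human PATL1 corresponding to residues 1–173, apparently giving an N-terminal GST fusion suited to glutathione affinity purification. S-tag remnants lie downstream, though whether they are translated is not stated, and a single T7 terminator follows the second cassette. Short tetracycline-resistance and AmpR promoter hits appear to be backbone remnants.

The catalogue names only the PATL1 fragment as the insert, but the feature table shows that DDX6 is also present. This arrangement is consistent with co-producing the two proteins in E. coli for complex reconstitution or pulldown studies, although the record states only bacterial expression as the purpose.
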