Features (pLannotate 1.2.2; 20 found; start..end, strand, type, name):
      3..27      +  protein_bind   lac operator: The lac repressor binds to the lac operator to inhibit transcription in E. coli. This inhibition can be relieved by adding lactose or isopropyl-β-D-thiogalactopyranoside (IPTG). lac repressor encoded by lacI
     42..64      +  RBS            RBS: efficient ribosome binding site from bacteriophage T7 gene 10 (Olins and Rangwala, 1989)
    143..1558    +  CDS            DDX6 (sequence partly withheld): DDX6_HUMAN - Also known as HLR2, RCK. Experimental evidence at protein level: Swiss-Prot protein existence level 1. Essential for the formation of P-bodies, cytosolic membrane- less ribonucleoprotein granules involved in RNA metabolism through the coordinated storage of mRNAs encoding regulatory functions (PubMed:25995375, PubMed:27342281, PubMed:31422817). Plays a role in P- bodies to coordinate the storage of translationally inactive mRNAs in the cytoplasm and prevent their degradation (PubMed:27342281). In the process of mRNA degradation, plays a role in mRNA decapping (PubMed:16364915). Bl
   1627..1645    +  promoter       T7 promoter: promoter for bacteriophage T7 RNA polymerase
   1646..1670    +  protein_bind   lac operator: The lac repressor binds to the lac operator to inhibit transcription in E. coli. This inhibition can be relieved by adding lactose or isopropyl-β-D-thiogalactopyranoside (IPTG). lac repressor encoded by lacI
   1716..2369    +  CDS            GST26_SCHJA: Experimental evidence at protein level: Swiss-Prot protein existence level 1. GST isoenzymes appear to play a central role in the parasite detoxification system. Other functions are also suspected including a role in increasing the solubility of haematin in the parasite gut. From Schistosoma japonicum (Blood fluke).
   2421..2939    +  CDS            PATL1 (fragment): PATL1_HUMAN - Experimental evidence at protein level: Swiss-Prot protein existence level 1. (Microbial infection) In case of infection, required for translation and replication of hepatitis C virus (HCV). From Homo sapiens (Human).
   2961..3002    +  CDS            S-Tag (fragment): affinity and epitope tag derived from pancreatic ribonuclease A
   3032..3049    +  CDS            SET1 (fragment): solubility-enhancement tag derived from T7 phage gene 10B
   3057..3104    +  terminator     T7 terminator: transcription terminator for bacteriophage T7 RNA polymerase
   3268..3325    +  promoter       AmpR promoter (fragment): bla
   3334..4149    -  CDS            KanR: aminoglycoside phosphotransferase; aph(3')-Ia; confers resistance to kanamycin in bacteria or G418 (Geneticin®) in eukaryotes
   4150..4241    -  promoter       AmpR promoter: bla
   4257..5006    -  rep_origin     RSF ori: Plasmids containing the RSF 1030 origin of replication can be propagated in E. coli cells that contain additional plasmids with compatible origins.
   5089..5153    -  CDS            TcR (fragment): tetracycline efflux protein; tet; confers resistance to tetracycline
   5168..5189    -  protein_bind   CAP binding site: CAP binding activates transcription in the presence of cAMP. E. coli catabolite activator protein
   5202..6284    -  CDS            lacI: lac repressor; lacI; The lac repressor binds to the lac operator to inhibit transcription in E. coli. This inhibition can be relieved by adding lactose or isopropyl-β-D-thiogalactopyranoside (IPTG).
   6285..6362    -  promoter       lacI promoter: lacI
   6370..6405    -  CDS            TcR (fragment): tetracycline efflux protein; tet; confers resistance to tetracycline
   6408..2       +  promoter       T7 promoter (across the origin): promoter for bacteriophage T7 RNA polymerase
>Addgene plasmid #145975 | pRSFDuetG-HsRCK-HsPatL1_1-173_B | depositor full sequence | sequence record 288420 | Full Sequence
GGGGAATTGTGAGCGGATAACAATTCCCCTGTAGAAATAATTTTGTTTAACTTTAATAAGGAGATATACC
ATGGGCAGCAGCCATCACCATCATCACCACAGCGCGGGTCTGGAAGTTCTGTTCCAGGGGCCCCAGGATC
CGATGGGTCTGTCCAGTCAAAATGGTCAGCTGAGAGGCCCTGTGAAACCCACTGGTGGCCCTGGAGGAGG
GGGCACACAGACACAGCAACAGATGAACCAGCTGAAAAACACCAACACAATCAATAATGGCACTCAGCAG
CAAGCACAGAGTATGACCACCACTATTAAACCTGGTGATGACTGGAAAAAGACTTTAAAACTCCCTCCAA
AGGATCTAAGAATCAAAACTTCGGATGTGACCTCCACAAAAGGAAATGAGTTTGAAGATTACTGTTTGAA
ACGGGAGTTACTGATGGGAATTTTTGAAATGGGCTGGGAAAAGCCATCTCCTATTCAGGAGGAGAGCATT
CCCATTGCTTTATCTGGTAGGGATATCTTAGCTAGAGCAAAAAATGGAACAGGCAAGAGCGGTGCCTACC
TCATTCCCTTACTTGAACGGCTAGACCTGAAGAAGGACAATATACAAGCAATGGTGATTGTTCCCACTAG
AGAACTTGCTCTACAGGTCAGTCAAATTTGCATCCAGGTCAGCAAACACATGGGAGGGGCCAAAGTGATG
GCAACCACAGGAGGAACCAATTTACGAGATGACATAATGAGGCTTGATGATACAGTGCACGTGGTGATTG
CTACCCCTGGGAGAATCCTGGATCTTATTAAGAAAGGAGTAGCAAAGGTTGATCATGTCCAGATGATAGT
ATTGGATGAGGCAGATAAGTTGCTGTCACAGGATTTTGTGCAGATAATGGAGGATATTATTCTCACGCTA
CCTAAAAACAGGCAGATTTTACTATATTCCGCTACTTTCCCTCTTAGTGTACAGAAGTTCATGAATTCCC
ATTTGCAGAAACCCTATGAGATTAACCTGATGGAG
[501 nt withheld, positions 1016-1516]
GTGGCAGAATACCACAGCGAGCCTGTAGAAGATGAGAAACCTTAAGCGGCCGCATAATGCTTAAGTCGAA
CAGAAAGTAATCGTATTGTACACGGCCGCATAATCGAAATTAATACGACTCACTATAGGGGAATTGTGAG
CGGATAACAATTCCCCATCTTAGTATATTAGTTAAGTATAAGAAGGAGATATACATAATATGTCCCCTAT
ACTAGGTTATTGGAAAATTAAGGGCCTTGTGCAACCCACTCGACTTCTTTTGGAATATCTTGAAGAAAAA
TATGAAGAGCATTTGTATGAGCGCGATGAAGGTGATAAATGGCGAAACAAAAAGTTTGAATTGGGTTTGG
AGTTTCCCAATCTTCCTTATTATATTGATGGTGATGTTAAATTAACACAGTCTATGGCCATCATACGTTA
TATAGCTGACAAGCACAACATGTTGGGTGGTTGTCCAAAAGAGCGTGCAGAGATTTCAATGCTTGAAGGA
GCGGTTTTGGATATTAGATACGGTGTTTCGAGAATTGCATATAGTAAAGACTTTGAAACTCTCAAAGTTG
ATTTTCTTAGCAAGCTACCTGAAATGCTGAAAATGTTCGAAGATCGTTTATGTCATAAAACATATTTAAA
TGGTGATCATGTAACCCATCCTGACTTCATGTTGTATGACGCTCTTGATGTTGTTTTATACATGGACCCA
ATGTGCCTGGATGCGTTCCCAAAATTAGTTTGTTTTAAAAAACGTATTGAAGCTATCCCACAAATTGATA
AGTACTTGAAATCCAGCAAGTATATAGCATGGCCTTTGCAGGGCTGGCAAGCCACGTTTGGTGGTGGCGA
CCATCCTCCAAAATCGGATCTGGAAGTTCTGTTCCAGGGGCCCCATATGGCAGATCTCAATTGGATGTTC
CGCTACGAGTCTTTGGAGGATTGTCCTCTGGATGAAGATGAAGATGCATTTCAGGGACTGGGAGAAGAAG
ATGAAGAGATTGATCAATTCAATGATGATACATTTGGGTCAGGTGCAGTTGATGATGATTGGCAGGAAGC
ACATGAGCGCCTGGCTGAATTGGAAGAAAAGCTACCAGTGGCAGTTAATGAACAAACAGGCAATGGAGAG
AGAGATGAAATGGACTTGTTGGGTGACCATGAGGAGAATCTGGCAGAAAGGCTCAGTAAGATGGTGATTG
AAAATGAACTAGAAGATCCAGCTATTATGAGGGCAGTGCAGACCAGGCCAGTTTTACAACCCCAACCAGG
AAGTCTGAATTCCAGTATCTGGGATGGATCTGAAGTTCTGAGGCGAATCCGAGGACCACTGCTTGCTCAG
GAAATGCCTACAGTGTCTGTATTAGAATATGCTTTGCCTCAGAGGCCCCCCCAGGGTCCAGAAGATGATC
GGGACCTTTCTGAACGAGCATTATAGGGTACCCTCGAGTCTGGTAAAGAAACCGCTGCTGCGAAATTTGA
ACGCCAGCACATGGACTCGTCTACTAGCGCAGCTTAATTAACCTAGGCTGCTGCCACCGCTGAGCAATAA
CTAGCATAACCCCTTGGGGCCTCTAAACGGGTCTTGAGGGGTTTTTTGCTGAAACCTCAGGCATTTGAGA
AGCACACGGTCACACTGCTTCCGGTAGTCAATAAACCGGTAAACCAGCAATAGACATAAGCGGCTATTTA
ACGACCCTGCCCTGAACCGACGACAAGCTGACGACCGGGTCTCCGCAAGTGGCACTTTTCGGGGAAATGT
GCGCGGAACCCCTATTTGTTTATTTTTCTAAATACATTCAAATATGTATCCGCTCATGAATTAATTCTTA
GAAAAACTCATCGAGCATCAAATGAAACTGCAATTTATTCATATCAGGATTATCAATACCATATTTTTGA
AAAAGCCGTTTCTGTAATGAAGGAGAAAACTCACCGAGGCAGTTCCATAGGATGGCAAGATCCTGGTATC
GGTCTGCGATTCCGACTCGTCCAACATCAATACAACCTATTAATTTCCCCTCGTCAAAAATAAGGTTATC
AAGTGAGAAATCACCATGAGTGACGACTGAATCCGGTGAGAATGGCAAAAGTTTATGCATTTCTTTCCAG
ACTTGTTCAACAGGCCAGCCATTACGCTCGTCATCAAAATCACTCGCATCAACCAAACCGTTATTCATTC
GTGATTGCGCCTGAGCGAGACGAAATACGCGGTCGCTGTTAAAAGGACAATTACAAACAGGAATCGAATG
CAACCGGCGCAGGAACACTGCCAGCGCATCAACAATATTTTCACCTGAATCAGGATATTCTTCTAATACC
TGGAATGCTGTTTTCCCGGGGATCGCAGTGGTGAGTAACCATGCATCATCAGGAGTACGGATAAAATGCT
TGATGGTCGGAAGAGGCATAAATTCCGTCAGCCAGTTTAGTCTGACCATCTCATCTGTAACATCATTGGC
AACGCTACCTTTGCCATGTTTCAGAAACAACTCTGGCGCATCGGGCTTCCCATACAATCGATAGATTGTC
GCACCTGATTGCCCGACATTATCGCGAGCCCATTTATACCCATATAAATCAGCATCCATGTTGGAATTTA
ATCGCGGCCTAGAGCAAGACGTTTCCCGTTGAATATGGCTCATACTCTTCCTTTTTCAATATTATTGAAG
CATTTATCAGGGTTATTGTCTCATGAGCGGATACATATTTGAATGTATTTAGAAAAATAAACAAATAGGC
ATGCAGCGCTCTTCCGCTTCCTCGCTCACTGACTCGCTACGCTCGGTCGTTCGACTGCGGCGAGCGGTGT
CAGCTCACTCAAAAGCGGTAATACGGTTATCCACAGAATCAGGGGATAAAGCCGGAAAGAACATGTGAGC
AAAAAGCAAAGCACCGGAAGAAGCCAACGCCGCAGGCGTTTTTCCATAGGCTCCGCCCCCCTGACGAGCA
TCACAAAAATCGACGCTCAAGCCAGAGGTGGCGAAACCCGACAGGACTATAAAGATACCAGGCGTTTCCC
CCTGGAAGCTCCCTCGTGCGCTCTCCTGTTCCGACCCTGCCGCTTACCGGATACCTGTCCGCCTTTCTCC
CTTCGGGAAGCGTGGCGCTTTCTCATAGCTCACGCTGTTGGTATCTCAGTTCGGTGTAGGTCGTTCGCTC
CAAGCTGGGCTGTGTGCACGAACCCCCCGTTCAGCCCGACCGCTGCGCCTTATCCGGTAACTATCGTCTT
GAGTCCAACCCGGTAAGACACGACTTATCGCCACTGGCAGCAGCCATTGGTAACTGATTTAGAGGACTTT
GTCTTGAAGTTATGCACCTGTTAAGGCTAAACTGAAAGAACAGATTTTGGTGAGTGCGGTCCTCCAACCC
ACTTACCTTGGTTCAAAGAGTTGGTAGCTCAGCGAACCTTGAGAAAACCACCGTTGGTAGCGGTGGTTTT
TCTTTATTTATGAGATGATGAATCAATCGGTCTATCAAGTCAACGAACAGCTATTCCGTTACTCTAGATT
TCAGTGCAATTTATCTCTTCAAATGTAGCACCTGAAGTCAGCCCCATACGATATAAGTTGTAATTCTCAT
GTTAGTCATGCCCCGCGCCCACCGGAAGGAGCTGACTGGGTTGAAGGCTCTCAAGGGCATCGGTCGAGAT
CCCGGTGCCTAATGAGTGAGCTAACTTACATTAATTGCGTTGCGCTCACTGCCCGCTTTCCAGTCGGGAA
ACCTGTCGTGCCAGCTGCATTAATGAATCGGCCAACGCGCGGGGAGAGGCGGTTTGCGTATTGGGCGCCA
GGGTGGTTTTTCTTTTCACCAGTGAGACGGGCAACAGCTGATTGCCCTTCACCGCCTGGCCCTGAGAGAG
TTGCAGCAAGCGGTCCACGCTGGTTTGCCCCAGCAGGCGAAAATCCTGTTTGATGGTGGTTAACGGCGGG
ATATAACATGAGCTGTCTTCGGTATCGTCGTATCCCACTACCGAGATGTCCGCACCAACGCGCAGCCCGG
ACTCGGTAATGGCGCGCATTGCGCCCAGCGCCATCTGATCGTTGGCAACCAGCATCGCAGTGGGAACGAT
GCCCTCATTCAGCATTTGCATGGTTTGTTGAAAACCGGACATGGCACTCCAGTCGCCTTCCCGTTCCGCT
ATCGGCTGAATTTGATTGCGAGTGAGATATTTATGCCAGCCAGCCAGACGCAGACGCGCCGAGACAGAAC
TTAATGGGCCCGCTAACAGCGCGATTTGCTGGTGACCCAATGCGACCAGATGCTCCACGCCCAGTCGCGT
ACCGTCTTCATGGGAGAAAATAATACTGTTGATGGGTGTCTGGTCAGAGACATCAAGAAATAACGCCGGA
ACATTAGTGCAGGCAGCTTCCACAGCAATGGCATCCTGGTCATCCAGCGGATAGTTAATGATCAGCCCAC
TGACGCGTTGCGCGAGAAGATTGTGCACCGCCGCTTTACAGGCTTCGACGCCGCTTCGTTCTACCATCGA
CACCACCACGCTGGCACCCAGTTGATCGGCGCGAGATTTAATCGCCGCGACAATTTGCGACGGCGCGTGC
AGGGCCAGACTGGAGGTGGCAACGCCAATCAGCAACGACTGTTTGCCCGCCAGTTGTTGTGCCACGCGGT
TGGGAATGTAATTCAGCTCCGCCATCGCCGCTTCCACTTTTTCCCGCGTTTTCGCAGAAACGTGGCTGGC
CTGGTTCACCACGCGGGAAACGGTCTGATAAGAGACACCGGCATACTCTGCGACATCGTATAACGTTACT
GGTTTCACATTCACCACCCTGAATTGACTCTCTTCCGGGCGCTATCATGCCATACCGCGAAAGGTTTTGC
GCCATTCGATGGTGTCCGGGATCTCGACGCTCTCCCTTATGCGACTCCTGCATTAGGAAATTAATACGAC
TCACTATA
